Addgene plasmid #159643: Sticky-349-3X
Purpose: (Empty Backbone) Non-coding DNA sequence for dinucleosome preparation
Depositing lab: Curt Davey. Depositing organization: Nanyang Technological University. Publication: Near-atomic resolution structures of interdigitated nucleosome fibres. Adhireksan Z, Sharma D, Lee PL, Davey CA. Nat Commun. 2020 Sep 21;11(1):4747. doi: 10.1038/s41467-020-18533-2. PubMed 32958761.
Backbone
  Vector backbone: pUC19
  Backbone manufacturer: Genscript
  Backbone size (bp): 2710
  Modifications to backbone: cloned into the HindIII and BamHI sites of the pUC19 vector
  Vector type: Bacterial vector for DNA production
Growth in bacteria
  Bacterial resistance: Ampicillin, 100 μg/mL
  Growth temperature: 37°C
  Growth strain: DH5alpha
  Copy number: High Copy
Gene/Insert
  Cloning method: Restriction Enzyme
  Sequencing primers: 5′ M13 fwd; 3′ M13 rev
Terms and licenses: Academic/Nonprofit Terms; Industry Terms: Not Available to Industry
Depositor comments: Please cite the following article in any publications where this construct is utilized: Adhireksan Z, Sharma D, Lee PL, Davey CA Near-atomic resolution structures of interdigitated nucleosome fibres. Nat Commun. 2020 Sep 21;11(1):4747. doi: 10.1038/s41467-020-18533-2.
How to cite: Sticky-349-3X was a gift from Curt Davey (Addgene plasmid # 159643 ; http://n2t.net/addgene:159643 ; RRID:Addgene_159643)
