[The description below was written by a language model from this plasmid's Addgene catalogue record and pLannotate feature annotations shown in this document.]
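Description:
Sticky-349-3X is a pUC19-based bacterial plasmid intended purely as a source of DNA rather than for expression of any gene product. It is catalogued as an empty backbone carrying a non-coding sequence used to prepare dinucleosomes, and its vector type is given as a bacterial vector for DNA production. The non-coding DNA was cloned by restriction digestion into the HindIII and BamHI sites of the pUC19 polylinker. Propagation in E. coli relies on the high-copy ColE1/pUC-type origin, and selection is by ampicillin through the β-lactamase (AmpR) gene driven by its own bla promoter.

The feature table, generated from a full sequence of 3,723 nt, annotates only standard backbone elements. These are a short lacI remnant, the CAP binding site, the lac promoter and operator, a fragment of the pUC multiple cloning site, a partial lacZα coding region, and small bom and rop remnants, along with AmpR and the origin. An unannotated stretch of roughly 1.1 kb lies between the lac operator and the residual polylinker, which is where the cloned non-coding DNA would sit. This interrupts lacZα, as expected for a polylinker insertion. The record does not describe the composition of this DNA. The name suggests three copies of a 349 bp fragment with cohesive ends, which fits the size difference from the 2,710 bp backbone, but this is not stated explicitly. M13 forward and reverse primer sites flank the cloned region for sequence verification.

The plasmid's practical use is to amplify this defined DNA in bacteria in large amounts, so that the fragment can be excised and assembled with histones into dinucleosomes. The associated work used such material for structural studies of nucleosome fibres.
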