Features (pLannotate 1.2.2; 11 found; start..end, strand, type, name):
      1..93      +  CDS            lacI (fragment): lac repressor; lacI; The lac repressor binds to the lac operator to inhibit transcription in E. coli. This inhibition can be relieved by adding lactose or isopropyl-β-D-thiogalactopyranoside (IPTG).
    106..127     +  protein_bind   CAP binding site: CAP binding activates transcription in the presence of cAMP. E. coli catabolite activator protein
    142..172     +  promoter       lac promoter: promoter for the E. coli lac operon
    180..196     +  protein_bind   lac operator: The lac repressor binds to the lac operator to inhibit transcription in E. coli. This inhibition can be relieved by adding lactose or isopropyl-β-D-thiogalactopyranoside (IPTG). lac repressor encoded by lacI
   1300..1326    -  misc_feature   MCS (fragment): pUC18/19 multiple cloning site
   1323..1480    +  CDS            lacZα (fragment): LacZα fragment of β-galactosidase; lacZ fragment
   1486..1585    -  misc_feature   bom (fragment): basis of mobility region from pBR322
   1687..1722    -  CDS            rop (fragment): Rop protein, which maintains plasmids at low copy number; rop
   1817..1921    +  promoter       AmpR promoter: bla
   1922..2782    +  CDS            AmpR: β-lactamase; bla; confers resistance to ampicillin, carbenicillin, and related antibiotics
   2953..3541    +  rep_origin     ori: high-copy-number ColE1/pMB1/pBR322/pUC origin of replication
>Addgene plasmid #159643 | Sticky-349-3X | addgene full sequence | sequence record 314419 | Addgene NGS Result
GCGCCCAATACGCAAACCGCCTCTCCCCGCGCGTTGGCCGATTCATTAATGCAGCTGGCACGACAGGTTT
CCCGACTGGAAAGCGGGCAGTGAGCGCAACGCAATTAATGTGAGTTAGCTCACTCATTAGGCACCCCAGG
CTTTACACTTTATGCTTCCGGCTCGTATGTTGTGTGGAATTGTGAGCGGATAACAATTTCACACAGGAAA
CAGCTATGACCATGATTACGCCAAGCTTGGAGATCTGGTACCGCTGGTTTTTTTTTTCATGTGCCGGTCT
CACACGTGCCTGGAGACTAGTAAGCGCTTCTAGTGGCGGTTAAAACGCGGTAGACAGCGCGTACGTGCGT
TTAAGCGGTGCTAGAGCTGTCTACGACCAATTGAGCGGCCTCGGCACCGGGATGCGTTTTTTTTTTCATA
CTCGAGCATGCTTTTTTTTTTCATGTGCCGGTCTCACACGTGCCTGGAGACTAGTAAGCGCTTCTAGTGG
CGGTTAAAACGCGGTAGACAGCGCGTACGTGCGTTTAAGCGGTGCTAGAGCTGTCTACGACCAATTGAGC
GGCCTCGGCACCGGGATGCGTTTTTTTTTTCCAGCGGTACCGCTGGTTTTTTTTTTCATGTGCCGGTCTC
ACACGTGCCTGGAGACTAGTAAGCGCTTCTAGTGGCGGTTAAAACGCGGTAGACAGCGCGTACGTGCGTT
TAAGCGGTGCTAGAGCTGTCTACGACCAATTGAGCGGCCTCGGCACCGGGATGCGTTTTTTTTTTCATAC
TCGAGCATGCTTTTTTTTTTCATGTGCCGGTCTCACACGTGCCTGGAGACTAGTAAGCGCTTCTAGTGGC
GGTTAAAACGCGGTAGACAGCGCGTACGTGCGTTTAAGCGGTGCTAGAGCTGTCTACGACCAATTGAGCG
GCCTCGGCACCGGGATGCGTTTTTTTTTTCCAGCGGTACCGCTGGTTTTTTTTTTCATGTGCCGGTCTCA
CACGTGCCTGGAGACTAGTAAGCGCTTCTAGTGGCGGTTAAAACGCGGTAGACAGCGCGTACGTGCGTTT
AAGCGGTGCTAGAGCTGTCTACGACCAATTGAGCGGCCTCGGCACCGGGATGCGTTTTTTTTTTCATACT
CGAGCATGCTTTTTTTTTTCATGTGCCGGTCTCACACGTGCCTGGAGACTAGTAAGCGCTTCTAGTGGCG
GTTAAAACGCGGTAGACAGCGCGTACGTGCGTTTAAGCGGTGCTAGAGCTGTCTACGACCAATTGAGCGG
CCTCGGCACCGGGATGCGTTTTTTTTTTCCAGCGGTACCGGATCCCCGGGTACCGAGCTCGAATTCACTG
GCCGTCGTTTTACAACGTCGTGACTGGGAAAACCCTGGCGTTACCCAACTTAATCGCCTTGCAGCACATC
CCCCTTTCGCCAGCTGGCGTAATAGCGAAGAGGCCCGCACCGATCGCCCTTCCCAACAGTTGCGCAGCCT
GAATGGCGAATGGCGCCTGATGCGGTATTTTCTCCTTACGCATCTGTGCGGTATTTCACACCGCATATGG
TGCACTCTCAGTACAATCTGCTCTGATGCCGCATAGTTAAGCCAGCCCCGACACCCGCCAACACCCGCTG
ACGCGCCCTGACGGGCTTGTCTGCTCCCGGCATCCGCTTACAGACAAGCTGTGACCGTCTCCGGGAGCTG
CATGTGTCAGAGGTTTTCACCGTCATCACCGAAACGCGCGAGACGAAAGGGCCTCGTGATACGCCTATTT
TTATAGGTTAATGTCATGATAATAATGGTTTCTTAGACGTCAGGTGGCACTTTTCGGGGAAATGTGCGCG
GAACCCCTATTTGTTTATTTTTCTAAATACATTCAAATATGTATCCGCTCATGAGACAATAACCCTGATA
AATGCTTCAATAATATTGAAAAAGGAAGAGTATGAGTATTCAACATTTCCGTGTCGCCCTTATTCCCTTT
TTTGCGGCATTTTGCCTTCCTGTTTTTGCTCACCCAGAAACGCTGGTGAAAGTAAAAGATGCTGAAGATC
AGTTGGGTGCACGAGTGGGTTACATCGAACTGGATCTCAACAGCGGTAAGATCCTTGAGAGTTTTCGCCC
CGAAGAACGTTTTCCAATGATGAGCACTTTTAAAGTTCTGCTATGTGGCGCGGTATTATCCCGTATTGAC
GCCGGGCAAGAGCAACTCGGTCGCCGCATACACTATTCTCAGAATGACTTGGTTGAGTACTCACCAGTCA
CAGAAAAGCATCTTACGGATGGCATGACAGTAAGAGAATTATGCAGTGCTGCCATAACCATGAGTGATAA
CACTGCGGCCAACTTACTTCTGACAACGATCGGAGGACCGAAGGAGCTAACCGCTTTTTTGCACAACATG
GGGGATCATGTAACTCGCCTTGATCGTTGGGAACCGGAGCTGAATGAAGCCATACCAAACGACGAGCGTG
ACACCACGATGCCTGTAGCAATGGCAACAACGTTGCGCAAACTATTAACTGGCGAACTACTTACTCTAGC
TTCCCGGCAACAATTAATAGACTGGATGGAGGCGGATAAAGTTGCAGGACCACTTCTGCGCTCGGCCCTT
CCGGCTGGCTGGTTTATTGCTGATAAATCTGGAGCCGGTGAGCGTGGGTCTCGCGGTATCATTGCAGCAC
TGGGGCCAGATGGTAAGCCCTCCCGTATCGTAGTTATCTACACGACGGGGAGTCAGGCAACTATGGATGA
ACGAAATAGACAGATCGCTGAGATAGGTGCCTCACTGATTAAGCATTGGTAACTGTCAGACCAAGTTTAC
TCATATATACTTTAGATTGATTTAAAACTTCATTTTTAATTTAAAAGGATCTAGGTGAAGATCCTTTTTG
ATAATCTCATGACCAAAATCCCTTAACGTGAGTTTTCGTTCCACTGAGCGTCAGACCCCGTAGAAAAGAT
CAAAGGATCTTCTTGAGATCCTTTTTTTCTGCGCGTAATCTGCTGCTTGCAAACAAAAAAACCACCGCTA
CCAGCGGTGGTTTGTTTGCCGGATCAAGAGCTACCAACTCTTTTTCCGAAGGTAACTGGCTTCAGCAGAG
CGCAGATACCAAATACTGTTCTTCTAGTGTAGCCGTAGTTAGGCCACCACTTCAAGAACTCTGTAGCACC
GCCTACATACCTCGCTCTGCTAATCCTGTTACCAGTGGCTGCTGCCAGTGGCGATAAGTCGTGTCTTACC
GGGTTGGACTCAAGACGATAGTTACCGGATAAGGCGCAGCGGTCGGGCTGAACGGGGGGTTCGTGCACAC
AGCCCAGCTTGGAGCGAACGACCTACACCGAACTGAGATACCTACAGCGTGAGCTATGAGAAAGCGCCAC
GCTTCCCGAAGGGAGAAAGGCGGACAGGTATCCGGTAAGCGGCAGGGTCGGAACAGGAGAGCGCACGAGG
GAGCTTCCAGGGGGAAACGCCTGGTATCTTTATAGTCCTGTCGGGTTTCGCCACCTCTGACTTGAGCGTC
GATTTTTGTGATGCTCGTCAGGGGGGCGGAGCCTATGGAAAAACGCCAGCAACGCGGCCTTTTTACGGTT
CCTGGCCTTTTGCTGGCCTTTTGCTCACATGTTCTTTCCTGCGTTATCCCCTGATTCTGTGGATAACCGT
ATTACCGCCTTTGAGTGAGCTGATACCGCTCGCCGCAGCCGAACGACCGAGCGCAGCGAGTCAGTGAGCG
AGGAAGCGGAAGA
