>Addgene plasmid #159643 | Sticky-349-3X | depositor partial sequence | sequence record 310536 | DNA insert for dinucleosome preparation
GGTACCGCTGGAAAAAAAAAACGCATCCCGGTGCCGAGGCCGCTCAATTGGTCGTAGACAGCTCTAGCAC
CGCTTAAACGCACGTACGCGCTGTCTACCGCGTTTTAACCGCCACTAGAAGCGCTTACTAGTCTCCAGGC
ACGTGTGAGACCGGCACATGAAAAAAAAAAGCATGCTCGAGTATGAAAAAAAAAACGCATCCCGGTGCCG
AGGCCGCTCAATTGGTCGTAGACAGCTCTAGCACCGCTTAAACGCACGTACGCGCTGTCTACCGCGTTTT
AACCGCCACTAGAAGCGCTTACTAGTCTCCAGGCACGTGTGAGACCGGCACATGAAAAAAAAAACCAGCG
GTACCGCTGGAAAAAAAAAACGCATCCCGGTGCCGAGGCCGCTCAATTGGTCGTAGACAGCTCTAGCACC
GCTTAAACGCACGTACGCGCTGTCTACCGCGTTTTAACCGCCACTAGAAGCGCTTACTAGTCTCCAGGCA
CGTGTGAGACCGGCACATGAAAAAAAAAAGCATGCTCGAGTATGAAAAAAAAAACGCATCCCGGTGCCGA
GGCCGCTCAATTGGTCGTAGACAGCTCTAGCACCGCTTAAACGCACGTACGCGCTGTCTACCGCGTTTTA
ACCGCCACTAGAAGCGCTTACTAGTCTCCAGGCACGTGTGAGACCGGCACATGAAAAAAAAAACCAGCGG
TACCGCTGGAAAAAAAAAACGCATCCCGGTGCCGAGGCCGCTCAATTGGTCGTAGACAGCTCTAGCACCG
CTTAAACGCACGTACGCGCTGTCTACCGCGTTTTAACCGCCACTAGAAGCGCTTACTAGTCTCCAGGCAC
GTGTGAGACCGGCACATGAAAAAAAAAAGCATGCTCGAGTATGAAAAAAAAAACGCATCCCGGTGCCGAG
GCCGCTCAATTGGTCGTAGACAGCTCTAGCACCGCTTAAACGCACGTACGCGCTGTCTACCGCGTTTTAA
CCGCCACTAGAAGCGCTTACTAGTCTCCAGGCACGTGTGAGACCGGCACATGAAAAAAAAAACCAGCGGT
ACCAGATCTCC
